>Addgene plasmid #82588 | pME-GAL4-ERT2-VP16 | depositor full sequence | sequence record 161151 | pME-GAL4-ERT2-VP16 sequence 4206 bps
CTTTCCTGCGTTATCCCCTGATTCTGTGGATAACCGTATTACCGCCTTTGAGTGAGCTGATACCGCTCGC
CGCAGCCGAACGACCGAGCGCAGCGAGTCAGTGAGCGAGGAAGCGGAAGAGCGCCCAATACGCAAACCGC
CTCTCCCCGCGCGTTGGCCGATTCATTAATGCAGCTGGCACGACAGGTTTCCCGACTGGAAAGCGGGCAG
TGAGCGCAACGCAATTAATACGCGTACCGCTAGCCAGGAAGAGTTTGTAGAAACGCAAAAAGGCCATCCG
TCAGGATGGCCTTCTGCTTAGTTTGATGCCTGGCAGTTTATGGCGGGCGTCCTGCCCGCCACCCTCCGGG
CCGTTGCTTCACAACGTTCAAATCCGCTCCCGGCGGATTTGTCCTACTCAGGAGAGCGTTCACCGACAAA
CAACAGATAAAACGAAAGGCCCAGTCTTCCGACTGAGCCTTTCGTTTTATTTGATGCCTGGCAGTTCCCT
ACTCTCGCGTTAACGCTAGCATGGATGTTTTCCCAGTCACGACGTTGTAAAACGACGGCCAGTCTTAAGC
TCGGGCCCCAAATAATGATTTTATTTTGACTGATAGTGACCTGTTCGTTGCAACACATTGATGAGCAATG
CTTTTTTATAATGCCAACTTTGTACAAAAAAGCAGGCTTGTAAAACGACGGCCAGTGAGCGCGCGTAATA
CGACTCACTATAGGGCGAATTGGGTACCGGGCCCCCCCTCGAGGTCGACGGTATCGATAAGCTTGATATC
GAATTCGGCTTGGGGTCGACATGAAGCTACTGTCTTCTATCGAACAAGCATGCGATATTTGCCGACTTAA
AAAGCTCAAGTGCTCCAAAGAAAAACCGAAGTGCGCCAAGTGTCTGAAGAACAACTGGGAGTGTCGCTAC
TCTCCCAAAACCAAAAGGTCTCCGCTGACTAGGGCACATCTGACAGAAGTGGAATCAAGGCTAGAAAGAC
TGGAACAGCTATTTCTACTGATTTTTCCTCGAGAAGACCTTGACATGATTTTGAAAATGGATTCTTTACA
GGATATAAAAGCATTGTTGGGTACCCCTGCAGCTGCGTCGACTCTAGAGGATCCATCTGCTGGAGACATG
AGAGCTGCCAACCTTTGGCCAAGCCCGCTCATGATCAAACGCTCTAAGAAGAACAGCCTGGCCTTGTCCC
TGACGGCCGACCAGATGGTCAGTGCCTTGTTGGATGCTGAGCCCCCCATACTCTATTCCGAGTATGATCC
TACCAGACCCTTCAGTGAAGCTTCGATGATGGGCTTACTGACCAACCTGGCAGACAGGGAGCTGGTTCAC
ATGATCAACTGGGCGAAGAGGGTGCCAGGCTTTGTGGATTTGACCCTCCATGATCAGGTCCACCTTCTAG
AATGTGCCTGGCTAGAGATCCTGATGATTGGTCTCGTCTGGCGCTCCATGGAGCACCCAGTGAAGCTACT
GTTTGCTCCTAACTTGCTCTTGGACAGGAACCAGGGAAAATGTGTAGAGGGCATGGTGGAGATCTTCGAC
ATGCTGCTGGCTACATCATCTCGGTTCCGCATGATGAATCTGCAGGGAGAGGAGTTTGTGTGCCTCAAAT
CTATTATTTTGCTTAATTCTGGAGTGTACACATTTCTGTCCAGCACCCTGAAGTCTCTGGAAGAGAAGGA
CCATATCCACCGAGTCCTGGACAAGATCACAGACACTTTGATCCACCTGATGGCCAAGGCAGGCCTGACC
CTGCAGCAGCAGCACCAGCGGCTGGCCCAGCTCCTCCTCATCCTCTCCCACATCAGGCACATGAGTAACA
AAGGCATGGAGCATCTGTACAGCATGAAGTGCAAGAACGTGGTGCCCCTCTATGACCTGCTGCTCGAGGC
GGCGGACGCCCACCGCCTACATGCGCCCACTAGCCGTGGAGGGGCATCCGTGGAGGAGACGGACCAAAGC
CACTTGGCCACTGCGGGCTCTACTTCATCGGAGCTCCACTTAGACGGCGAGGACGTGGCGATGGCGCATG
CCGACGCGCTAGACGATTTCGATCTGGACATGTTGGGGGACGGGGATTCCCCGGGTCCGGGATTTACCCC
CCACGACTCCGCCCCCTACGGCGCTCTGGATATGGCCGACTTCGAGTTTGAGCAGATGTTTACCGATGCC
CTTGGAATTGACGAGTACGGTGGGTAAGTCGACCCCAAGCCGAATTCCTGCAGCCCGGGGGATCCACTAG
TTCTAGAGCGGCCGCCACCGCGGTGGAGCTCCAGCTTTTGTTCCCTTTAGTGAGGGTTAATTGCGCGCTT
GGCGTAATCATGGTCATAGCACCCAGCTTTCTTGTACAAAGTTGGCATTATAAGAAAGCATTGCTCATCA
ATTTGTTGCAACGAACAGGTCACTATCAGTCAAAATAAAATCATTATTTGCCATCCAGCTGATATCCCCT
ATAGTGAGTCGTATTACATGGTCATAGCTGTTTCCTGGCAGCTCTGGCCCGTGTCTCAAAATCTCTGATG
TTACATTGCACAAGATAAAATAATATCATCATGAACAATAAAACTGTCTGCTTACATAAACAGTAATACA
AGGGGTGTTATGAGCCATATTCAACGGGAAACGTCGAGGCCGCGATTAAATTCCAACATGGATGCTGATT
TATATGGGTATAAATGGGCTCGCGATAATGTCGGGCAATCAGGTGCGACAATCTATCGCTTGTATGGGAA
GCCCGATGCGCCAGAGTTGTTTCTGAAACATGGCAAAGGTAGCGTTGCCAATGATGTTACAGATGAGATG
GTCAGACTAAACTGGCTGACGGAATTTATGCCTCTTCCGACCATCAAGCATTTTATCCGTACTCCTGATG
ATGCATGGTTACTCACCACTGCGATCCCCGGAAAAACAGCATTCCAGGTATTAGAAGAATATCCTGATTC
AGGTGAAAATATTGTTGATGCGCTGGCAGTGTTCCTGCGCCGGTTGCATTCGATTCCTGTTTGTAATTGT
CCTTTTAACAGCGATCGCGTATTTCGTCTCGCTCAGGCGCAATCACGAATGAATAACGGTTTGGTTGATG
CGAGTGATTTTGATGACGAGCGTAATGGCTGGCCTGTTGAACAAGTCTGGAAAGAAATGCATAAACTTTT
GCCATTCTCACCGGATTCAGTCGTCACTCATGGTGATTTCTCACTTGATAACCTTATTTTTGACGAGGGG
AAATTAATAGGTTGTATTGATGTTGGACGAGTCGGAATCGCAGACCGATACCAGGATCTTGCCATCCTAT
GGAACTGCCTCGGTGAGTTTTCTCCTTCATTACAGAAACGGCTTTTTCAAAAATATGGTATTGATAATCC
TGATATGAATAAATTGCAGTTTCATTTGATGCTCGATGAGTTTTTCTAATCAGAATTGGTTAATTGGTTG
TAACACTGGCAGAGCATTACGCTGACTTGACGGGACGGCGCAAGCTCATGACCAAAATCCCTTAACGTGA
GTTACGCGTCGTTCCACTGAGCGTCAGACCCCGTAGAAAAGATCAAAGGATCTTCTTGAGATCCTTTTTT
TCTGCGCGTAATCTGCTGCTTGCAAACAAAAAAACCACCGCTACCAGCGGTGGTTTGTTTGCCGGATCAA
GAGCTACCAACTCTTTTTCCGAAGGTAACTGGCTTCAGCAGAGCGCAGATACCAAATACTGTTCTTCTAG
TGTAGCCGTAGTTAGGCCACCACTTCAAGAACTCTGTAGCACCGCCTACATACCTCGCTCTGCTAATCCT
GTTACCAGTGGCTGCTGCCAGTGGCGATAAGTCGTGTCTTACCGGGTTGGACTCAAGACGATAGTTACCG
GATAAGGCGCAGCGGTCGGGCTGAACGGGGGGTTCGTGCACACAGCCCAGCTTGGAGCGAACGACCTACA
CCGAACTGAGATACCTACAGCGTGAGCTATGAGAAAGCGCCACGCTTCCCGAAGGGAGAAAGGCGGACAG
GTATCCGGTAAGCGGCAGGGTCGGAACAGGAGAGCGCACGAGGGAGCTTCCAGGGGGAAACGCCTGGTAT
CTTTATAGTCCTGTCGGGTTTCGCCACCTCTGACTTGAGCGTCGATTTTTGTGATGCTCGTCAGGGGGGC
GGAGCCTATGGAAAAACGCCAGCAACGCGGCCTTTTTACGGTTCCTGGCCTTTTGCTGGCCTTTTGCTCA
CATGTT
Features (pLannotate 1.2.2; 18 found; start..end, strand, type, name):
    121..213     +  CDS            lacI (fragment): lac repressor; lacI; The lac repressor binds to the lac operator to inhibit transcription in E. coli. This inhibition can be relieved by adding lactose or isopropyl-β-D-thiogalactopyranoside (IPTG).
    268..295     -  terminator     rrnB T2 terminator: transcription terminator T2 from the E. coli rrnB gene
    427..470     +  terminator     rrnB T1 terminator: Escherichia coli rrnB; transcription terminator T1 from the E. coli rrnB gene
    517..553     -  CDS            lacZα (fragment): LacZα fragment of β-galactosidase; lacZ fragment
    569..668     +  protein_bind   attL1: mutant version of attL; recombination site for the Gateway® LR reaction LR Clonase™
    668..688     -  CDS            lacZα (fragment): LacZα fragment of β-galactosidase; lacZ fragment
    696..714     +  promoter       T7 promoter: promoter for bacteriophage T7 RNA polymerase
    723..776     -  misc_feature   MCS (fragment): pBluescript multiple cloning site
    791..1068    +  CDS            GAL4 DNA binding domain (fragment): DNA binding domain of the GAL4 transcriptional activator; Saccharomyces cerevisiae GAL4 (truncated)
   1087..1104    -  misc_feature   MCS (fragment): pUC18/19 multiple cloning site
   1109..1990    +  CDS            ERT2 (fragment): mutated ligand-binding domain of the human estrogen receptor (Feil et al., 1997)
   1991..2194    +  CDS            VP16 AD (fragment): transcriptional activation domain of herpes simplex virus protein VP16 (Triezenberg et al., 1988; Cousens et al., 1989); UL48
   2211..2271    -  misc_feature   MCS (fragment): pBluescript multiple cloning site
   2284..2302    -  promoter       T3 promoter: promoter for bacteriophage T3 RNA polymerase
   2331..2430    -  protein_bind   attL2: mutant version of attL; recombination site for the Gateway® LR reaction LR Clonase™
   2448..2466    -  promoter       T7 promoter: promoter for bacteriophage T7 RNA polymerase
   2600..3409    +  CDS            KanR: aminoglycoside phosphotransferase; aph(3')-Ia; confers resistance to kanamycin in bacteria or G418 (Geneticin®) in eukaryotes
   3556..4144    +  rep_origin     ori: high-copy-number ColE1/pMB1/pBR322/pUC origin of replication
