[The description below was written by a language model from this plasmid's Addgene catalogue record and pLannotate feature annotations shown in this document.]
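Description:
pME-GAL4-ERT2-VP16 is a 4.2 kb Gateway middle entry clone built in the pDONR221 backbone and intended as a building block for assembling zebrafish transgenes rather than as an expression vector in its own right. It is propagated in E. coli through a high-copy ColE1/pUC-type origin and selected with kanamycin via an aminoglycoside phosphotransferase gene. Upstream rrnB T1 and T2 terminators insulate the cloning region from read-through transcription. The insert lies between attL1 and attL2 sites, so an LR recombination reaction can transfer it into a destination vector, typically alongside separate entry clones that supply a promoter and a 3' element.

The payload is a single fusion coding sequence with three parts in series: the yeast GAL4 DNA-binding domain, the ERT2 mutant ligand-binding domain of the human estrogen receptor, and the herpes simplex virus VP16 transcriptional activation domain. The record lists no eukaryotic promoter, consistent with its role as a middle entry module whose tissue specificity is set by whichever promoter is recombined upstream. Short remnants of pBluescript and pUC polylinkers, along with T7 and T3 phage promoters, flank the insert inside the att sites and appear to be carried over from earlier subcloning. The small lacI and lacZα fragments annotated in the table are likewise vector remnants.

Functionally, ERT2 keeps the chimeric activator inactive until tamoxifen or its active metabolite is supplied. GAL4 can then bind UAS sequences and VP16 drives transcription of a UAS-linked transgene. Combining a tissue-specific promoter with drug timing gives both spatial and temporal control of transgene expression in zebrafish.
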