Addgene plasmid #82588: pME-GAL4-ERT2-VP16
Purpose: Middle entry vector containing GAL4 fused to ERT2 and the VP16 transcriptional activation domain for tamoxifen-inducible UAS-promoted transgene expression
Depositing lab: Kryn Stankunas. Depositing organization: University of Oregon. Publication: Spatial and temporal control of transgene expression in zebrafish. Akerberg AA, Stewart S, Stankunas K. PLoS One. 2014 Mar 18;9(3):e92217. doi: 10.1371/journal.pone.0092217. eCollection 2014. PONE-D-13-46380 PubMed 24643048.
Backbone
  Vector backbone: pDONR221
  Backbone manufacturer: Invitrogen
  Total vector size (bp): 4206
Growth in bacteria
  Bacterial resistance: Kanamycin, 50 μg/mL
  Growth temperature: 37°C
  Growth strain: DH5alpha
  Copy number: Unknown
Gene/Insert
  Gene/Insert name: GAL4-ERT2-VP16
  Promoter: None
  Cloning method: Gateway Cloning
  Sequencing primers: 5′ M13F; 3′ M13R
Terms and licenses: Academic/Nonprofit Terms; Industry Terms: Not Available to Industry
Depositor comments: This plasmid was also used in Fowler et al., 2016 (PMID: 27500400) and is part of the associated kit.
How to cite: pME-GAL4-ERT2-VP16 was a gift from Kryn Stankunas (Addgene plasmid # 82588 ; http://n2t.net/addgene:82588 ; RRID:Addgene_82588)
