>Addgene plasmid #82588 | pME-GAL4-ERT2-VP16 | addgene partial sequence | sequence record 161150 | M13-Rev 5'-CAGGAAACAGCTATGACC-3'
TCAGCTGGATGGCAAATAATGATTTTATTTTGACTGATAGTGACCTGTTCGTTGCAACAAATTGATGAGC
AATGCTTTCTTATAATGCCAACTTTGTACAAGAAAGCTGGGTGCTATGACCATGATTACGCCAAGCGCGC
AATTAACCCTCACTAAAGGGAACAAAAGCTGGAGCTCCACCGCGGTGGCGGCCGCTCTAGAACTAGTGGA
TCCCCCGGGCTGCAGGAATTCGGCTTGGGGTCGACTTACCCACCGTACTCGTCAATTCCAAGGGCATCGG
TAAACATCTGCTCAAACTCGAAGTCGGCCATATCCAGAGCGCCGTAGGGGGCGGAGTCGTGGGGGGTAAA
TCCCGGACCCGGGGAATCCCCGTCCCCCAACATGTCCAGATCGAAATCGTCTAGCGCGTCGGCATGCGCC
ATCGCCACGTCCTCGCCGTCTAAGTGGAGCTCCGATGAAGTAGAGCCCGCAGTGGCCAAGTGGCTTTGGT
CCGTCTCCTCCACGGATGCCCCTCCACGGCTAGTGGGCGCATGTAGGCGGTGGGCGTCCGCCGCCTCGAG
CAGCAGGTCATAGAGGGGCACCACGTTCTTGCACTTCATGCTGTACAGATGCTCCATGCCTTTGTTACTC
ATGTGCCTGATGTGGGAGAGGATGAGGAGGAGCTGGGCCAGCCGCTGGTGCTGCTGCTGCAGGGTCAGGC
CTGCCTTGGCCATCAGGTGGATCAAAGTGTCTGTGATCTTGTCCAGGACTCGGTGGATATGGTCCTTCTC
TTCCAGAGACTTCAGGGTGCTGGACAGA
