>Addgene plasmid #82588 | pME-GAL4-ERT2-VP16 | addgene partial sequence | sequence record 163120 | M13-F20 5'-TGTAAAACGACGGCCAGT-3'
GAACAAGCATGCGATATTTGCCGACTTAAAAAGCTCAAGTGCTCCAAAGAAAAACCGAAGTGCGCCAAGT
GTCTGAAGAACAACTGGGAGTGTCGCTACTCTCCCAAAACCAAAAGGTCTCCGCTGACTAGGGCACATCT
GACAGAAGTGGAATCAAGGCTAGAAAGACTGGAACAGCTATTTCTACTGATTTTTCCTCGAGAAGACCTT
GACATGATTTTGAAAATGGATTCTTTACAGGATATAAAAGCATTGTTGGGTACCCCTGCAGCTGCGTCGA
CTCTAGAGGATCCATCTGCTGGAGACATGAGAGCTGCCAACCTTTGGCCAAGCCCGCTCATGATCAAACG
CTCTAAGAAGAACAGCCTGGCCTTGTCCCTGACGGCCGACCAGATGGTCAGTGCCTTGTTGGATGCTGAG
CCCCCCATACTCTATTCCGAGTATGATCCTACCAGACCCTTCAGTGAAGCTTCGATGATGGGCTTACTGA
CCAACCTGGCAGACAGGGAGCTGGTTCACATGATCAACTGGGCGAAGAGGGTGCCAGGCTTTGTGGATTT
GACCCTCCATGATCAGGTCCACCTTCTAGAATGTGCCTGGCTAGAGATCCTGATGATTGGTCTCGTCTGG
CGCTCCATGGAGCACCCAGTGAAGCTACTGTTTGCTCCTAACTTGCTCTTGGACAGGAACCAGGGAAAAT
GTGTAGAGGGCATGGTGGAGATCTTCGACATGCTGCTGGCTACATCATCTCGGTTCCGCATGATGAATCT
GCAGGGAGAGGAGTTTGTGTGCCTCAA
